Addgene plasmid #154629: pEPYC1CB0003
Purpose: MoClo Level 1 luciferase reporter
Depositing lab: Nicola Patron. Depositing organization: Earlham Institute. Publication: Rational design of minimal synthetic promoters for plants. Cai YM, Kallam K, Tidd H, Gendarini G, Salzman A, Patron NJ. Nucleic Acids Res. 2020 Aug 28. pii: 5897334. doi: 10.1093/nar/gkaa682. PubMed 32856047.
Backbone
  Vector backbone: pICH47732
  Vector type: Synthetic Biology
Growth in bacteria
  Bacterial resistance: Ampicillin, 100 μg/mL
  Growth temperature: 37°C
  Growth strain: NEB Stable
  Copy number: High Copy
Gene/Insert
  Gene/Insert name: NOS Firefly luciferase expression cassette [NOS::TMV::LucF::Flag::ocsT]
  Species: Synthetic
  Cloning method: Restriction Enzyme; 5′ cloning site BsaI (destroyed during cloning); 3′ cloning site BsaI (destroyed during cloning)
Terms and licenses: Academic/Nonprofit Terms; Industry Terms: Not Available to Industry
Depositor comments: Please visit https://www.biorxiv.org/content/10.1101/2020.05.14.095406v1 for bioRxiv preprint.
How to cite: pEPYC1CB0003 was a gift from Nicola Patron (Addgene plasmid # 154629 ; http://n2t.net/addgene:154629 ; RRID:Addgene_154629)
