[The description below was written by a language model from this plasmid's Addgene catalogue record and pLannotate feature annotations shown in this document.]
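Description:
pEPYC1CB0003 is a MoClo (Golden Gate) Level 1 plasmid carrying a single plant transcription unit for firefly luciferase, assembled in the pICH47732 acceptor backbone. The 7,182 bp construct is a binary-type vector. Left and right border repeats from nopaline C58 T-DNA flank the cargo, which would allow Agrobacterium-mediated transfer into plant cells. The backbone combines a high-copy ColE1/pUC-type origin for propagation in E. coli with the broad-host-range incP oriV and its replication initiator gene trfA. Selection in bacteria is by ampicillin resistance, with β-lactamase expressed from its own promoter. A very short TetR fragment is also annotated and appears to be a backbone remnant rather than a functional gene. The cassette was inserted by BsaI-based assembly, and both BsaI sites were destroyed in the process, as is usual for Type IIS cloning.

Between the T-DNA borders, the nopaline synthase (NOS) promoter drives transcription. It is followed by the tobacco mosaic virus Ω 5′ leader, which acts as a translational enhancer, then the enhanced luc+ firefly luciferase coding sequence, and finally the octopine synthase (OCS) terminator. The catalogue name also lists a Flag tag fused after luciferase. This tag is not annotated in the feature table, although a gap between the luciferase CDS and the terminator could accommodate it.

The record describes the plasmid simply as a Level 1 luciferase reporter, deposited with work on the rational design of minimal synthetic promoters for plants. A NOS-driven luciferase unit of this kind would be suited to use as a reference or normalisation reporter in plant expression assays, or as a module for higher-level MoClo assemblies, but the record does not state its exact role.
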