Features (pLannotate 1.2.2; 12 found; start..end, strand, type, name):
     42..66      +  misc_feature   RB T-DNA repeat: right border repeat from nopaline C58 T-DNA
    178..198     -  CDS            TetR (fragment): tetracycline resistance regulatory protein; tetR
    225..1370    -  CDS            trfA: TRFA_ECOLX - Experimental evidence at protein level: Swiss-Prot protein existence level 1. Also involved in plasmid copy number control, promoting intermolecular coupling of protein bound iterons at oriV, which inhibits replication initiation. From Escherichia coli.
   1706..2294    -  rep_origin     ori: high-copy-number ColE1/pMB1/pBR322/pUC origin of replication
   2465..3325    -  CDS            AmpR: β-lactamase; bla; confers resistance to ampicillin, carbenicillin, and related antibiotics
   3326..3430    -  promoter       AmpR promoter: bla
   3517..4148    -  rep_origin     oriV: incP origin of replication
   4240..4264    +  misc_feature   LB T-DNA repeat: left border repeat from nopaline C58 T-DNA
   4449..4628    +  promoter       NOS promoter: nopaline synthase promoter
   4664..4719    +  misc_feature   TMV Ω: translational enhancer from the tobacco mosaic virus 5'-leader sequence (Gallie et al., 1988)
   4721..6370    +  CDS            luciferase: firefly luciferase; luc+; enhanced luc+ version of the luciferase gene
   6468..7175    +  terminator     OCS terminator: octopine synthase terminator
>Addgene plasmid #154629 | pEPYC1CB0003 | depositor full sequence | sequence record 299503 | pEPYC1CB0003 sequence 7182 bps
GCAATTGTCTTCTGCACGAAGTGGTTTAAACTATCAGTGTTTGACAGGATATATTGGCGGGTAAACCTAA
GAGAAAAGAGCGTTTATTAGAATAATCGGATATTTAAAAGGGCGTGAAAAGGTTTATCCGTTCGTCCATT
TGTATGTGCATGCCAACCACAGGGTTCCCCAGATCAGGCGCTGGCTGCTGAACCCCCAGCCGGAACTGAC
CCCACAAGGCCCTAGCGTTTGCAATGCACCAGGTCATCATTGACCCAGGCGTGTTCCACCAGGCCGCTGC
CTCGCAACTCTTCGCAGGCTTCGCCGACCTGCTCGCGCCACTTCTTCACGCGGGTGGAATCCGATCCGCA
CATGAGGCGGAAGGTTTCCAGCTTGAGCGGGTACGGCTCCCGGTGCGAGCTGAAATAGTCGAACATCCGT
CGGGCCGTCGGCGACAGCTTGCGGTACTTCTCCCATATGAATTTCGTGTAGTGGTCGCCAGCAAACAGCA
CGACGATTTCCTCGTCGATCAGGACCTGGCAACGGGACGTTTTCTTGCCACGGTCCAGGACGCGGAAGCG
GTGCAGCAGCGACACCGATTCCAGGTGCCCAACGCGGTCGGACGTGAAGCCCATCGCCGTCGCCTGTAGG
CGCGACAGGCATTCCTCGGCCTTCGTGTAATACCGGCCATTGATCGACCAGCCCAGGTCCTGGCAAAGCT
CGTAGAACGTGAAGGTGATCGGCTCGCCGATAGGGGTGCGCTTCGCGTACTCCAACACCTGCTGCCACAC
CAGTTCGTCATCGTCGGCCCGCAGCTCGACGCCGGTGTAGGTGATCTTCACGTCCTTGTTGACGTGGAAA
ATGACCTTGTTTTGCAGCGCCTCGCGCGGGATTTTCTTGTTGCGCGTGGTGAACAGGGCAGAGCGGGCCG
TGTCGTTTGGCATCGCTCGCATCGTGTCCGGCCACGGCGCAATATCGAACAAGGAAAGCTGCATTTCCTT
GATCTGCTGCTTCGTGTGTTTCAGCAACGCGGCCTGCTTGGCCTCGCTGACCTGTTTTGCCAGGTCCTCG
CCGGCGGTTTTTCGCTTCTTGGTCGTCATAGTTCCTCGCGTGTCGATGGTCATCGACTTCGCCAAACCTG
CCGCCTCCTGTTCAAGACGACGCGAACGCTCCACGGCGGCCGATGGCGCGGGCAGGGCAGGGGGAGCCAG
TTGCACGCTGTCGCGCTCGATCTTGGCCGTAGCTTGCTGGACCATCGAGCCGACGGACTGGAAGGTTTCG
CGGGGCGCACGCATGACGGTGCGGCTTGCGATGGTTTCGGCATCCTCGGCGGAAAACCCCGCGTCGATCA
GTTCTTGCCTGTATGCCTTCCGGTCAAACGTCCGATTCATTCACCCTCCTTGCGGGATTGCCCCGACTCA
CGCCGGGGCAATGTGCCCTTATTCCTGATTTGACCCGCCTGGTGCCTTGGTGTCCAGATAATCCACCTTA
TCGGCAATGAAGTCGGTCCCGTAGACCGTCTGGCCGTCCTTCTCGTACTTGGTATTCCGAATCTTGCCCT
GCACGAATACCAGCGACCCCTTGCCCAAATACTTGCCGTGGGCCTCGGCCTGAGAGCCAAAACACTTGAT
GCGGAAGAAGTCGGTGCGCTCCTGCTTGTCGCCGGCATCGTTGCGCCACATCTAGGATCTGCCAGGAACC
GTAAAAAGGCCGCGTTGCTGGCGTTTTTCCATAGGCTCCGCCCCCCTGACGAGCATCACAAAAATCGACG
CTCAAGTCAGAGGTGGCGAAACCCGACAGGACTATAAAGATACCAGGCGTTTCCCCCTGGAAGCTCCCTC
GTGCGCTCTCCTGTTCCGACCCTGCCGCTTACCGGATACCTGTCCGCCTTTCTCCCTTCGGGAAGCGTGG
CGCTTTCTCATAGCTCACGCTGTAGGTATCTCAGTTCGGTGTAGGTCGTTCGCTCCAAGCTGGGCTGTGT
GCACGAACCCCCCGTTCAGCCCGACCGCTGCGCCTTATCCGGTAACTATCGTCTTGAGTCCAACCCGGTA
AGACACGACTTATCGCCACTGGCAGCAGCCACTGGTAACAGGATTAGCAGAGCGAGGTATGTAGGCGGTG
CTACAGAGTTCTTGAAGTGGTGGCCTAACTACGGCTACACTAGAAGAACAGTATTTGGTATCTGCGCTCT
GCTGAAGCCAGTTACCTTCGGAAAAAGAGTTGGTAGCTCTTGATCCGGCAAACAAACCACCGCTGGTAGC
GGTGGTTTTTTTGTTTGCAAGCAGCAGATTACGCGCAGAAAAAAAGGATCTCAAGAAGATCCTTTGATCT
TTTCTACGGGGTCTGACGCTCAGTGGAACGAAAACTCACGTTAAGGGATTTTGGTCATGAGATTATCAAA
AAGGATCTTCACCTAGATCCTTTTAAATTAAAAATGAAGTTTTAAATCAATCTAAAGTATATATGAGTAA
ACTTGGTCTGACAGTTACCAATGCTTAATCAGTGAGGCACCTATCTCAGCGATCTGTCTATTTCGTTCAT
CCATAGTTGCCTGACTCCCCGTCGTGTAGATAACTACGATACGGGAGGGCTTACCATCTGGCCCCAGTGC
TGCAATGATACCGCGAGAACCACGCTCACCGGCTCCAGATTTATCAGCAATAAACCAGCCAGCCGGAAGG
GCCGAGCGCAGAAGTGGTCCTGCAACTTTATCCGCCTCCATCCAGTCTATTAATTGTTGCCGGGAAGCTA
GAGTAAGTAGTTCGCCAGTTAATAGTTTGCGCAACGTTGTTGCCATTGCTACAGGCATCGTGGTGTCACG
CTCGTCGTTTGGTATGGCTTCATTCAGCTCCGGTTCCCAACGATCAAGGCGAGTTACATGATCCCCCATG
TTGTGCAAAAAAGCGGTTAGCTCCTTCGGTCCTCCGATCGTTGTCAGAAGTAAGTTGGCCGCAGTGTTAT
CACTCATGGTTATGGCAGCACTGCATAATTCTCTTACTGTCATGCCATCCGTAAGATGCTTTTCTGTGAC
TGGTGAGTACTCAACCAAGTCATTCTGAGAATAGTGTATGCGGCGACCGAGTTGCTCTTGCCCGGCGTCA
ATACGGGATAATACCGCGCCACATAGCAGAACTTTAAAAGTGCTCATCATTGGAAAACGTTCTTCGGGGC
GAAAACTCTCAAGGATCTTACCGCTGTTGAGATCCAGTTCGATGTAACCCACTCGTGCACCCAACTGATC
TTCAGCATCTTTTACTTTCACCAGCGTTTCTGGGTGAGCAAAAACAGGAAGGCAAAATGCCGCAAAAAAG
GGAATAAGGGCGACACGGAAATGTTGAATACTCATACTCTTCCTTTTTCAATATTATTGAAGCATTTATC
AAGGTTATTGTCTCATGAGCGGATACATATTTGAATGTATTTAGAAAAATAAACAAATAGGGGTTCCGCG
CACGAATTGGCCAGCGCTGCCATTTTTGGGGTGAGGCCGTTCGCGGCCGAGGGGCGCAGCCCCTGGGGGG
ATGGGAGGCCCGCGTTAGCGGGCCGGGAGGGTTCGAGAAGGGGGGGCACCCCCCTTCGGCGTGCGCGGTC
ACGCGCACAGGGCGCAGCCCTGGTTAAAAACAAGGTTTATAAATATTGGTTTAAAAGCAGGTTAAAAGAC
AGGTTAGCGGTGGCCGAAAAACGGGCGGAAACCCTTGCAAATGCTGGATTTTCTGCCTGTGGACAGCCCC
TCAAATGTCAATAGGTGCGCCCCTCATCTGTCAGCACTCTGCCCCTCAAGTGTCAAGGATCGCGCCCCTC
ATCTGTCAGTAGTCGCGCCCCTCAAGTGTCAATACCGCAGGGCACTTATCCCCAGGCTTGTCCACATCAT
CTGTGGGAAACTCGCGTAAAATCAGGCGTTTTCGCCGATTTGCGAGGCTGGCCAGCTCCACGTCGCCGGC
CGAAATCGAGCCTGCCCCTCATCTGTCAACGCCGCGCCGGGTGAGTCGGCCCCTCAAGTGTCAACGTCCG
CCCCTCATCTGTCAGTGAGGGCCAAGTTTTCCGCGAGGTATCCACAACGCCGGCGGCCGCGGTGTCTCGC
ACACGGCTTCGACGGCGTTTCTGGCGCGTTTGCAGGGCCATAGACGGCCGCCAGCCCAGCGGCGAGGGCA
ACCAGCCCGGTGAGCGTCGCAAAGGAGATCCTGATCTGACTGATGGGCTGCCTGTATCGAGTGGTGATTT
TGTGCCGAGCTGCCGGTCGGGGAGCTGTTGGCTGGCTGGTGGCAGGATATATTGTGGTGTAAACAAATTG
ACGCTTAGACAACTTAATAACACATTGCGGACGTTTTTAATGTACTGGGGTGGATGCAGTGGGCCCCACT
CTGTGAAGACAATGCCGAATTCGGATCCGGAGAGCGGAGAATTAAGGGAGTCACGTTATGACCCCCGCCG
ATGACGCGGGACAAGCCGTTTTACGTTTGGAACTGACAGAACCGCAACGTTGAAGGAGCCACTCAGCCGC
GGGTTTCTGGAGTTTAATGAGCTAAGCACATACGTCAGAAACCATTATTGCGCGTTCAAAAGTCGCCTAA
GGTCACTATCAGCTAGCAAATATTTCTTGTCAAAAATGCTCCACTGACGTTCCATAAATTCCCCTCGGTA
TCCAATTAGAGTCTCATATTCACTCTCATACTGTATTTTTACAACAATTACCAACAACAACAAACAACAA
ACAACATTACAATTACTATTTACAATTACAATGGAGGACGCCAAAAACATAAAGAAAGGCCCGGCGCCAT
TCTATCCGCTGGAAGATGGAACCGCTGGAGAGCAACTGCATAAGGCTATGAAGAGATACGCCCTGGTTCC
TGGAACAATTGCTTTTACAGATGCACATATCGAGGTGGACATCACTTACGCTGAGTACTTCGAAATGTCC
GTTCGGTTGGCAGAAGCTATGAAACGATATGGGCTGAATACAAATCACAGAATCGTCGTATGCAGTGAAA
ACTCTCTTCAATTCTTTATGCCGGTGTTGGGCGCGTTATTTATCGGAGTTGCAGTTGCGCCCGCGAACGA
CATTTATAATGAACGTGAATTGCTCAACAGTATGGGCATTTCGCAGCCTACCGTGGTGTTCGTTTCCAAA
AAGGGGTTGCAAAAAATTTTGAACGTGCAAAAAAAGCTCCCAATCATCCAAAAAATTATTATCATGGATT
CTAAAACGGATTACCAGGGATTTCAGTCGATGTACACGTTCGTCACATCTCATCTACCTCCCGGTTTTAA
TGAATACGATTTTGTGCCAGAGTCCTTCGATAGGGACAAGACAATTGCACTGATCATGAACTCCTCTGGA
TCTACTGGTCTGCCTAAAGGTGTCGCTCTGCCTCATAGAACTGCCTGCGTGAGATTCTCGCATGCCAGAG
ATCCTATTTTTGGCAATCAAATCATTCCGGATACTGCGATTTTAAGTGTTGTTCCATTCCATCACGGTTT
TGGAATGTTTACTACACTCGGATATTTGATATGTGGATTTCGAGTCGTCTTAATGTATAGATTTGAAGAA
GAACTGTTTCTGAGGAGCCTTCAGGATTACAAGATTCAAAGTGCGCTGCTGGTGCCAACCCTATTCTCCT
TCTTCGCCAAAAGCACTCTGATTGACAAATACGATTTATCTAATTTACACGAAATTGCTTCTGGTGGCGC
TCCCCTCTCTAAGGAAGTCGGGGAAGCGGTTGCCAAGAGGTTCCATCTGCCAGGTATCAGGCAAGGATAT
GGGCTCACTGAGACTACATCAGCTATTCTGATTACACCCGAGGGGGATGATAAACCGGGCGCGGTCGGTA
AAGTTGTTCCATTTTTTGAAGCGAAGGTTGTGGATCTGGATACCGGGAAAACGCTGGGCGTTAATCAAAG
AGGCGAACTGTGTGTGAGAGGTCCTATGATTATGTCCGGTTATGTAAACAATCCGGAAGCGACCAACGCC
TTGATTGACAAGGATGGATGGCTACATTCTGGAGACATAGCTTACTGGGACGAGGACGAACACTTCTTCA
TCGTTGACCGCCTGAAGTCTCTGATTAAGTACAAAGGCTATCAGGTGGCTCCCGCTGAATTGGAATCCAT
CTTGCTCCAACACCCCAACATCTTCGACGCAGGTGTCGCAGGTCTGCCCGACGATGACGCCGGTGAACTT
CCCGCCGCCGTTGTTGTTTTGGAGCACGGAAAGACGATGACGGAAAAAGAGATCGTGGATTACGTCGCCA
GTCAAGTAACAACCGCGAAAAAGTTGCGCGGAGGAGTTGTGTTTGTGGACGAAGTACCGAAAGGTCTTAC
CGGAAAACTCGACGCAAGAAAAATCAGAGAGATCCTCATAAAGGCCAAGAAGGGCGGAAAGATCGCCGTG
GGTTCGGATTATAAGGACCATGACGGAGACTATAAGGACCATGACCTCGACGCTGCAGCAGCGGATTATA
AGGACGATGACGATAAGTGAGCTTGTCCTGCTTTAATGAGATATGCGAGAAGCCTATGATCGCATGATAT
TTGCTTTCAATTCTGTTGTGCACGTTGTAAAAAACCTGAGCATGTGTAGCTCAGATCCTTACCGCCGGTT
TCGGTTCATTCTAATGAATATATCACCCGTTACTATCGTATTTTTATGAATAATATTCTCCGTTCAATTT
ACTGATTGTACCCTACTACTTATATGTACAATATTAAAATGAAAACAATATATTGTGCTGAATAGGTTTA
TAGCGACATCTATGATAGAGCGCCACAATAACAAACAATTGCGTTTTATTATTACAAATCCAATTTTAAA
AAAAGCGGCAGAACCGGTCAAACCTAAAAGACTGATTACATAAATCTTATTCAAATTTCAAAAGTGCCCC
AGGGGCTAGTATCTACGACACACCGAGCGGCGAACTAATAACGCTCACTGAAGGGAACTCCGGTTCCCCG
CCGGCGCGCATGGGTGAGATTCCTTGAAGTTGAGTATTGGCCGTCCGCTCTACCGAAAGTTACGGGCACC
ATTCAACCCGGTCCAGCACGGCGGCCGGGTAACCGACTTGCTGCCCCGAGAATTATGCAGCATTTTTTTG
GTGTATGTGGGCCCCAAATGAAGTGCAGGTCAAACCTTGACAGTGACGACAAATCGTTGGGCGGGTCCAG
GGCGAATTTTGCGACAACATGTCGAGGCTCAGCAGGACCGCT
